Addgene plasmid #110764: mature ISG15 C-term. domain (79-157)
Purpose: Bacterial expression of proISG15 C-term. domain
Depositing lab: David Komander. Depositing organization: MRC Laboratory of Molecular Biology. Publication: Irreversible inactivation of ISG15 by a viral leader protease enables alternative infection detection strategies. Swatek KN, Aumayr M, Pruneda JN, Visser LJ, Berryman S, Kueck AF, Geurink PP, Ovaa H, van Kuppeveld FJM, Tuthill TJ, Skern T, Komander D. Proc Natl Acad Sci U S A. 2018 Mar 6;115(10):2371-2376. doi: 10.1073/pnas.1710617115. Epub 2018 Feb 20. PubMed 29463763.
Backbone
  Vector backbone: pET28a
  Backbone manufacturer: Merck
  Vector type: Bacterial Expression
Growth in bacteria
  Bacterial resistance: Kanamycin, 50 μg/mL
  Growth temperature: 37°C
  Growth strain: DH5alpha
  Copy number: Low Copy
Gene/Insert
  Gene/Insert name: ISG15
  Species: H. sapiens (human)
  Entrez Gene: ISG15 (a.k.a. G1P2, IFI15, IMD38, IP17, UCRP, hUCRP)
  Promoter: T7
  Tag / fusion protein: N-His6-3C (N terminal on insert)
  Cloning method: Unknown
  Sequencing primers: 5′ TAATACGACTCACTATAGGG; 3′ GGGTTATGCTAGTTATTGC
Resource information
  A portion of this plasmid was derived from a plasmid made by: ISG15 gene obtained through gene synthesis
Terms and licenses: Academic/Nonprofit Terms; Industry Terms: Not Available to Industry
How to cite: mature ISG15 C-term. domain (79-157) was a gift from David Komander (Addgene plasmid # 110764 ; http://n2t.net/addgene:110764 ; RRID:Addgene_110764)
