[The description below was written by a language model from this plasmid's Addgene catalogue record and pLannotate feature annotations shown in this document.]
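Description:
The plasmid "mature ISG15 C-term. domain (79-157)" is a pET28a-based bacterial expression vector carrying the C-terminal ubiquitin-like domain of human ISG15, the interferon-stimulated ubiquitin-like modifier that acts in antiviral innate immunity either through conjugation to target proteins (ISGylation) or as a free protein. The ISG15 gene was obtained by gene synthesis. The annotated ISG15 fragment is 237 nt, which matches the 79 residues in the name. The catalogue name calls the product mature ISG15, while the purpose line refers to proISG15, and the record does not resolve this difference.

Expression is driven by a T7 promoter followed by a lac operator and the T7 gene 10 ribosome binding site. The plasmid-encoded lacI repressor keeps transcription off until it is induced with IPTG in a host that supplies T7 RNA polymerase, and a T7 terminator closes the cassette. The insert carries an N-terminal His6 tag followed by a 3C protease cleavage site, allowing affinity purification and later tag removal. The short upstream "capTEV" hit is probably the automated annotation picking up this His tag. Downstream hits to a His tag and a T7 gene 10-derived sequence appear to be residual pET28a vector sequence, and the table does not show whether they are translated.

The plasmid is selected with kanamycin (aph(3')-Ia) and replicates from a pBR322-type origin with the bom and rop elements, consistent with its low-copy listing. It also contains an f1 origin, and the short TcR fragments are backbone remnants. It is suited to producing recombinant ISG15 C-terminal domain, and the associated publication studies ISG15 inactivation by a viral leader protease.
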