Features (pLannotate 1.2.2; 20 found; start..end, strand, type, name):
    209..227     +  promoter       T7 promoter: promoter for bacteriophage T7 RNA polymerase
    228..252     +  protein_bind   lac operator: The lac repressor binds to the lac operator to inhibit transcription in E. coli. This inhibition can be relieved by adding lactose or isopropyl-β-D-thiogalactopyranoside (IPTG). lac repressor encoded by lacI
    267..289     +  RBS            RBS: efficient ribosome binding site from bacteriophage T7 gene 10 (Olins and Rangwala, 1989)
    308..324     +  CDS            capTEV™ (fragment): composite tag for in vivo biotinylation, TEV protease cleavage, and 6xHis tagging
    359..595     +  CDS            ISG15 (fragment) (sequence partly withheld): ISG15_HUMAN - Also known as G1P2, UCRP. Experimental evidence at protein level: Swiss-Prot protein existence level 1. Ubiquitin-like protein which plays a key role in the innate immune response to viral infection either via its conjugation to a target protein (ISGylation) or via its action as a free or unconjugated protein. ISGylation involves a cascade of enzymatic reactions involving E1, E2, and E3 enzymes which catalyze the conjugation of ISG15 to a lysine residue in the target protein. Its target proteins include IFIT1, MX1/MxA, PPM1B, UBE2L6, UBA7, CHMP5, CHMP2A, CHMP4B and CHMP6. Can als
    619..636     +  CDS            9xHis (fragment): 9xHis affinity tag
    646..695     +  CDS            SET1 (fragment): solubility-enhancement tag derived from T7 phage gene 10B
    703..750     +  terminator     T7 terminator: transcription terminator for bacteriophage T7 RNA polymerase
    787..1215    +  rep_origin     f1 ori (sequence partly withheld): f1 bacteriophage origin of replication; arrow indicates direction of (+) strand synthesis
   1268..1325    +  promoter       AmpR promoter (fragment): bla
   1334..2149    -  CDS            KanR: aminoglycoside phosphotransferase; aph(3')-Ia; confers resistance to kanamycin in bacteria or G418 (Geneticin®) in eukaryotes
   2271..2859    +  rep_origin     ori: high-copy-number ColE1/pMB1/pBR322/pUC origin of replication
   3045..3184    -  misc_feature   bom: basis of mobility region from pBR322
   3286..3477    -  CDS            rop: Rop protein, which maintains plasmids at low copy number; rop
   3494..3874    +  CDS            YPB1_ECOLX: Protein predicted: Swiss-Prot protein existence level 4. From Escherichia coli.
   3946..4237    -  CDS            TcR (fragment): tetracycline efflux protein; tet; confers resistance to tetracycline
   4252..4273    -  protein_bind   CAP binding site: CAP binding activates transcription in the presence of cAMP. E. coli catabolite activator protein
   4286..5368    -  CDS            lacI: lac repressor; lacI; The lac repressor binds to the lac operator to inhibit transcription in E. coli. This inhibition can be relieved by adding lactose or isopropyl-β-D-thiogalactopyranoside (IPTG).
   5369..5446    -  promoter       lacI promoter: lacI
   5454..187     -  CDS            TcR (fragment) (across the origin): tetracycline efflux protein; tet; confers resistance to tetracycline
>Addgene plasmid #110764 | mature ISG15 C-term. domain (79-157) | addgene full sequence | sequence record 212887 | Addgene NGS Result
CAAGGAGATGGCGCCCAACAGTCCCCCGGCCACGGGGCCTGCCACCATACCCACGCCGAAACAAGCGCTC
ATGAGCCCGAAGTGGCGAGCCCGATCTTCCCCATCGGTGATGTCGGCGATATAGGCGCCAGCAACCGCAC
CTGTGGCGCCGGTGATGCCGGCCACGATGCGTCCGGCGTAGAGGATCGAGATCTCGATCCCGCGAAATTA
ATACGACTCACTATAGGGGAATTGTGAGCGGATAACAATTCCCCTCTAGAAATAATTTTGTTTAACTTTA
AGAAGGAGATATACCATGGGCAGCAGCCATCATCATCATCATCACAGCAGCGGTCTGGAAGTTCTGTTTC
AGGGCCCGGACGAA
[210 nt withheld, positions 365-574]
AATCTGCGCCTGCGGGGAGGCTAAAGCTTTCTAGACCATTTAAACACCACCACCACCACCACTGAGATCC
GGCTGCTAACAAAGCCCGAAAGGAAGCTGAGTTGGCTGCTGCCACCGCTGAGCAATAACTAGCATAACCC
CTTGGGGCCTCTAAACGGGTCTTGAGGGGTTTTTTGCTGAAAGGAGGAACTATATCCGGATTGGCGAATG
GG
[124 nt withheld, positions 787-910]
C
[91 nt withheld, positions 912-1002]
A
[49 nt withheld, positions 1004-1052]
CCTTTGACGTTGGAGTCCACGTTCTTT
[37 nt withheld, positions 1080-1116]
ACCCTATCTCGGTCTATTCTTTTGATTTATAAGGGATTTTGCCGATTTCGGCCTATTGGTTAAAAAATGA
GCTGATTTAACAAAAATTTAACGCGAATTTTAACAAAATATTAACGCTTACAATTTAGGTGGCACTTTTC
GGGGAAATGTGCGCGGAACCCCTATTTGTTTATTTTTCTAAATACATTCAAATATGTATCCGCTCATGAA
TTAATTCTTAGAAAAACTCATCGAGCATCAAATGAAACTGCAATTTATTCATATCAGGATTATCAATACC
ATATTTTTGAAAAAGCCGTTTCTGTAATGAAGGAGAAAACTCACCGAGGCAGTTCCATAGGATGGCAAGA
TCCTGGTATCGGTCTGCGATTCCGACTCGTCCAACATCAATACAACCTATTAATTTCCCCTCGTCAAAAA
TAAGGTTATCAAGTGAGAAATCACCATGAGTGACGACTGAATCCGGTGAGAATGGCAAAAGTTTATGCAT
TTCTTTCCAGACTTGTTCAACAGGCCAGCCATTACGCTCGTCATCAAAATCACTCGCATCAACCAAACCG
TTATTCATTCGTGATTGCGCCTGAGCGAGACGAAATACGCGATCGCTGTTAAAAGGACAATTACAAACAG
GAATCGAATGCAACCGGCGCAGGAACACTGCCAGCGCATCAACAATATTTTCACCTGAATCAGGATATTC
TTCTAATACCTGGAATGCTGTTTTCCCGGGGATCGCAGTGGTGAGTAACCATGCATCATCAGGAGTACGG
ATAAAATGCTTGATGGTCGGAAGAGGCATAAATTCCGTCAGCCAGTTTAGTCTGACCATCTCATCTGTAA
CATCATTGGCAACGCTACCTTTGCCATGTTTCAGAAACAACTCTGGCGCATCGGGCTTCCCATACAATCG
ATAGATTGTCGCACCTGATTGCCCGACATTATCGCGAGCCCATTTATACCCATATAAATCAGCATCCATG
TTGGAATTTAATCGCGGCCTAGAGCAAGACGTTTCCCGTTGAATATGGCTCATAACACCCCTTGTATTAC
TGTTTATGTAAGCAGACAGTTTTATTGTTCATGACCAAAATCCCTTAACGTGAGTTTTCGTTCCACTGAG
CGTCAGACCCCGTAGAAAAGATCAAAGGATCTTCTTGAGATCCTTTTTTTCTGCGCGTAATCTGCTGCTT
GCAAACAAAAAAACCACCGCTACCAGCGGTGGTTTGTTTGCCGGATCAAGAGCTACCAACTCTTTTTCCG
AAGGTAACTGGCTTCAGCAGAGCGCAGATACCAAATACTGTCCTTCTAGTGTAGCCGTAGTTAGGCCACC
ACTTCAAGAACTCTGTAGCACCGCCTACATACCTCGCTCTGCTAATCCTGTTACCAGTGGCTGCTGCCAG
TGGCGATAAGTCGTGTCTTACCGGGTTGGACTCAAGACGATAGTTACCGGATAAGGCGCAGCGGTCGGGC
TGAACGGGGGGTTCGTGCACACAGCCCAGCTTGGAGCGAACGACCTACACCGAACTGAGATACCTACAGC
GTGAGCTATGAGAAAGCGCCACGCTTCCCGAAGGGAGAAAGGCGGACAGGTATCCGGTAAGCGGCAGGGT
CGGAACAGGAGAGCGCACGAGGGAGCTTCCAGGGGGAAACGCCTGGTATCTTTATAGTCCTGTCGGGTTT
CGCCACCTCTGACTTGAGCGTCGATTTTTGTGATGCTCGTCAGGGGGGCGGAGCCTATGGAAAAACGCCA
GCAACGCGGCCTTTTTACGGTTCCTGGCCTTTTGCTGGCCTTTTGCTCACATGTTCTTTCCTGCGTTATC
CCCTGATTCTGTGGATAACCGTATTACCGCCTTTGAGTGAGCTGATACCGCTCGCCGCAGCCGAACGACC
GAGCGCAGCGAGTCAGTGAGCGAGGAAGCGGAAGAGCGCCTGATGCGGTATTTTCTCCTTACGCATCTGT
GCGGTATTTCACACCGCAATGGTGCACTCTCAGTACAATCTGCTCTGATGCCGCATAGTTAAGCCAGTAT
ACACTCCGCTATCGCTACGTGACTGGGTCATGGCTGCGCCCCGACACCCGCCAACACCCGCTGACGCGCC
CTGACGGGCTTGTCTGCTCCCGGCATCCGCTTACAGACAAGCTGTGACCGTCTCCGGGAGCTGCATGTGT
CAGAGGTTTTCACCGTCATCACCGAAACGCGCGAGGCAGCTGCGGTAAAGCTCATCAGCGTGGTCGTGAA
GCGATTCACAGATGTCTGCCTGTTCATCCGCGTCCAGCTCGTTGAGTTTCTCCAGAAGCGTTAATGTCTG
GCTTCTGATAAAGCGGGCCATGTTAAGGGCGGTTTTTTCCTGTTTGGTCACTGATGCCTCCGTGTAAGGG
GGATTTCTGTTCATGGGGGTAATGATACCGATGAAACGAGAGAGGATGCTCACGATACGGGTTACTGATG
ATGAACATGCCCGGTTACTGGAACGTTGTGAGGGTAAACAACTGGCGGTATGGATGCGGCGGGACCAGAG
AAAAATCACTCAGGGTCAATGCCAGCGCTTCGTTAATACAGATGTAGGTGTTCCACAGGGTAGCCAGCAG
CATCCTGCGATGCAGATCCGGAACATAATGGTGCAGGGCGCTGACTTCCGCGTTTCCAGACTTTACGAAA
CACGGAAACCGAAGACCATTCATGTTGTTGCTCAGGTCGCAGACGTTTTGCAGCAGCAGTCGCTTCACGT
TCGCTCGCGTATCGGTGATTCATTCTGCTAACCAGTAAGGCAACCCCGCCAGCCTAGCCGGGTCCTCAAC
GACAGGAGCACGATCATGCGCACCCGTGGGGCCGCCATGCCGGCGATAATGGCCTGCTTCTCGCCGAAAC
GTTTGGTGGCGGGACCAGTGACGAAGGCTTGAGCGAGGGCGTGCAAGATTCCGAATACCGCAAGCGACAG
GCCGATCATCGTCGCGCTCCAGCGAAAGCGGTCCTCGCCGAAAATGACCCAGAGCGCTGCCGGCACCTGT
CCTACGAGTTGCATGATAAAGAAGACAGTCATAAGTGCGGCGACGATAGTCATGCCCCGCGCCCACCGGA
AGGAGCTGACTGGGTTGAAGGCTCTCAAGGGCATCGGTCGAGATCCCGGTGCCTAATGAGTGAGCTAACT
TACATTAATTGCGTTGCGCTCACTGCCCGCTTTCCAGTCGGGAAACCTGTCGTGCCAGCTGCATTAATGA
ATCGGCCAACGCGCGGGGAGAGGCGGTTTGCGTATTGGGCGCCAGGGTGGTTTTTCTTTTCACCAGTGAG
ACGGGCAACAGCTGATTGCCCTTCACCGCCTGGCCCTGAGAGAGTTGCAGCAAGCGGTCCACGCTGGTTT
GCCCCAGCAGGCGAAAATCCTGTTTGATGGTGGTTAACGGCGGGATATAACATGAGCTGTCTTCGGTATC
GTCGTATCCCACTACCGAGATATCCGCACCAACGCGCAGCCCGGACTCGGTAATGGCGCGCATTGCGCCC
AGCGCCATCTGATCGTTGGCAACCAGCATCGCAGTGGGAACGATGCCCTCATTCAGCATTTGCATGGTTT
GTTGAAAACCGGACATGGCACTCCAGTCGCCTTCCCGTTCCGCTATCGGCTGAATTTGATTGCGAGTGAG
ATATTTATGCCAGCCAGCCAGACGCAGACGCGCCGAGACAGAACTTAATGGGCCCGCTAACAGCGCGATT
TGCTGGTGACCCAATGCGACCAGATGCTCCACGCCCAGTCGCGTACCGTCTTCATGGGAGAAAATAATAC
TGTTGATGGGTGTCTGGTCAGAGACATCAAGAAATAACGCCGGAACATTAGTGCAGGCAGCTTCCACAGC
AATGGCATCCTGGTCATCCAGCGGATAGTTAATGATCAGCCCACTGACGCGTTGCGCGAGAAGATTGTGC
ACCGCCGCTTTACAGGCTTCGACGCCGCTTCGTTCTACCATCGACACCACCACGCTGGCACCCAGTTGAT
CGGCGCGAGATTTAATCGCCGCGACAATTTGCGACGGCGCGTGCAGGGCCAGACTGGAGGTGGCAACGCC
AATCAGCAACGACTGTTTGCCCGCCAGTTGTTGTGCCACGCGGTTGGGAATGTAATTCAGCTCCGCCATC
GCCGCTTCCACTTTTTCCCGCGTTTTCGCAGAAACGTGGCTGGCCTGGTTCACCACGCGGGAAACGGTCT
GATAAGAGACACCGGCATACTCTGCGACATCGTATAACGTTACTGGTTTCACATTCACCACCCTGAATTG
ACTCTCTTCCGGGCGCTATCATGCCATACCGCGAAAGGTTTTGCGCCATTCGATGGTGTCCGGGATCTCG
ACGCTCTCCCTTATGCGACTCCTGCATTAGGAAGCAGCCCAGTAGTAGGTTGAGGCCGTTGAGCACCGCC
GCCGCAAGGAATGGTGCATG
