>Addgene plasmid #110764 | mature ISG15 C-term. domain (79-157) | depositor partial sequence | sequence record 208266 | T7
TGTTTAACTTTAAGAAGGAGATATACCATGGGCAGCAGCCATCATCATCATCATCACAGCAGCGGTCTGG
AAGTTCTGTTTCAGGGCCCGGACGAA
[210 nt withheld, positions 97-306]
AATCTGCGCCTGCGGGGAGGCTAAAGCTTTCTAGACCATTTAAACACCACCACCACCACCACTGAGATCC
GGCTGCTAACAAAGCCCGAAAGGAAGCTGAGTTGGCTGCTGCCACCGCTGAGCAATAACTAGCATAACCC
CTTGGGGCCTCTAAACGGGTCTTGAGGGGTTTTTTGCTGAAAGGAGGAACTATATCCGGATTGGCGAATG
GG
[124 nt withheld, positions 519-642]
C
[91 nt withheld, positions 644-734]
A
[49 nt withheld, positions 736-784]
CCTTTGACGTTGGAGTCCACGTTCTTT
[37 nt withheld, positions 812-848]
ACCCTATCTCGGTCTATTCTTTTGATTTATAAGGGATTTTGCCGATTTCGGCCTATTGGTTAAAAAATGA
GCTGATTTAACAAAAATTTAACGCGAATTTTAACAAAATATTAACGCTTACAATTTAGGTGGCACTTTTC
GGGGAAATGTGCGCGGAACCCCTATTTGTTTATTTTTCTAAATACATTCAAATATGTATCCGCTCATGAA
TTAATTCTTAGAAAAACTCATCGAGCATCAAATGAAACTGCAATTTATTCATATCAGGATTATCAATACC
ATATTTTTGAAAAAGCCGTTTCTGTAATGAAGGAAAAACTCACCG
